Addgene plasmid #180591: pAAV-Camk2a(0.4)-Lyn-PHR(E281A)-HA
Purpose: Control for Opto-cytTrkB
Depositing lab: Won Do Heo. Depositing organization: Korea Advanced Institute of Science and Technology. Publication: Optogenetic Modulation of TrkB Signaling in the Mouse Brain. Hong J , Heo WD. J Mol Biol. 2020 Feb 14;432(4):815-827. doi: 10.1016/j.jmb.2020.01.010. Epub 2020 Jan 18. PubMed 31962123.
Backbone
  Vector backbone: pAAV-CK0.4-EGFP
  Vector type: AAV
Growth in bacteria
  Bacterial resistance: Ampicillin, 100 μg/mL
  Growth temperature: 30°C
  Growth strain: NEB Stable
  Copy number: High Copy
Gene/Insert
  Gene/Insert name: PHR
  Species: Synthetic
  Cloning method: Restriction Enzyme; 5′ cloning site unknown (unknown if destroyed)
Terms and licenses: Academic/Nonprofit Terms; Industry Terms: Not Available to Industry
How to cite: pAAV-Camk2a(0.4)-Lyn-PHR(E281A)-HA was a gift from Won Do Heo (Addgene plasmid # 180591 ; http://n2t.net/addgene:180591 ; RRID:Addgene_180591)
