[The description below was written by a language model from this plasmid's Addgene catalogue record and pLannotate feature annotations shown in this document.]
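Description:
pAAV-Camk2a(0.4)-Lyn-PHR(E281A)-HA is an adeno-associated virus transfer plasmid of about 6.1 kb, built on the pAAV-CK0.4-EGFP backbone and intended for neuronal expression of a light-sensitive control protein. It is maintained in bacteria through a high-copy ColE1/pUC-type origin and selected with ampicillin via the β-lactamase gene. An f1 phage origin is also present. The expression cassette is flanked by AAV2 inverted terminal repeats, which allow it to be packaged into recombinant AAV particles. The 3′ ITR is annotated in full, while the 5′ ITR was detected only as short fragments in the sequencing-derived feature table, which is common for these repeat structures.

Within the ITRs, a short (roughly 0.4 kb) fragment of the mouse CaMKIIα promoter drives the insert. This promoter is commonly used to favour expression in excitatory forebrain neurons. The annotated coding region is a fragment of Arabidopsis thaliana cryptochrome 2, corresponding to the photolyase homology region (PHR), a blue-light-responsive domain that oligomerises on illumination. The construct name indicates an N-terminal Lyn membrane-targeting sequence, an E281A substitution in PHR and a C-terminal HA epitope tag. These small elements are not individually annotated in the feature table. A WPRE downstream of the coding sequence enhances transcript stability and expression, and a human growth hormone polyadenylation signal terminates the message.

The record describes the plasmid as a control for Opto-cytTrkB, an optogenetic tool for modulating TrkB signalling in the mouse brain. From its name it carries the membrane anchor and light-responsive module, and no TrkB sequence is named or annotated.
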