Features (pLannotate 1.2.2; 16 found; start..end, strand, type, name):
     12..39      +  repeat_region  AAV2 ITR (fragment): inverted terminal repeat of adeno-associated virus serotype 2 inverted
     68..95      +  repeat_region  AAV2 ITR (fragment): inverted terminal repeat of adeno-associated virus serotype 2 inverted
    146..509     +  promoter       CaMKII promoter (fragment): promoter for the mouse calcium/calmodulin-dependent kinase II α subunit
    617..2110    +  CDS            CRY2 (fragment): CRY2_ARATH - Also known as PHH1 From Arabidopsis thaliana (Mouse-ear cress).
   2162..2186    +  misc_feature   MCS (fragment): pBluescript multiple cloning site
   2186..2774    +  misc_feature   WPRE: woodchuck hepatitis virus posttranscriptional regulatory element
   2775..2795    +  misc_feature   MCS (fragment): pBluescript multiple cloning site
   2804..3280    +  polyA_signal   hGH poly(A) signal: human growth hormone polyadenylation signal
   3320..3460    +  repeat_region  AAV2 ITR: inverted terminal repeat of adeno-associated virus serotype 2 inverted
   3465..3516    -  misc_feature   bom (fragment): basis of mobility region from pBR322
   3535..3990    +  rep_origin     f1 ori (sequence partly withheld): f1 bacteriophage origin of replication; arrow indicates direction of (+) strand synthesis
   3991..4040    -  misc_feature   bom (fragment): basis of mobility region from pBR322
   4142..4177    -  CDS            rop (fragment): Rop protein, which maintains plasmids at low copy number; rop
   4272..4376    +  promoter       AmpR promoter: bla
   4377..5237    +  CDS            AmpR: β-lactamase; bla; confers resistance to ampicillin, carbenicillin, and related antibiotics
   5408..5996    +  rep_origin     ori: high-copy-number ColE1/pMB1/pBR322/pUC origin of replication
>Addgene plasmid #180591 | pAAV-Camk2a(0.4)-Lyn-PHR(E281A)-HA | addgene full sequence | sequence record 355563 | Addgene NGS Result
CCTGCAGGCAGCTGCGCGCTCGCTCGCTCACTGAGGCCGCCCGGGCGTCGGGCGACCTTTGGTCGCCCGG
CCTCAGTGAGCGAGCGAGCGCGCAGAGAGGGAGTGGCCAACTCCATCACTAGGGGTTCCTGCGGCCGCAC
GCGTAACTTGTGGACTAAGTTTGTTCACATCCCCTTCTCCAACCCCCTCAGTACATCACCCTGGGGGAAC
AGGGTCCACTTGCTCCTGGGCCCACACAGTCCTGCAGTATTGTGTATATAAGGCCAGGGCAAAGAGGAGC
AGGTTTTAAAGTGAAAGGCAGGCAGGTGTTGGGGAGGCAGTTACCGGGGCAACGGGAACAGGGCGTTTCG
GAGGTGGTTGCCATGGGGACCTGGATGCTGACGAAGGCTCGCGAGGCTGTGAGCAGCCACAGTGCCCTGC
TCAGAAGCCCCAAGCTCGTCAGTCAAGCCGGTTCTCCGTTTGCACTCAGGAGCACGGGCAGGCGAGTGGC
CCCTAGTTCTGGGGGCAGCTCTAGAGCCGATCCCCGGGTACCGCCACCATGGGATGTATAAAATCAAAAG
GGAAAGACAGCGCGGGAGCAGATAGTGCTGGTAGTGCTGGTAGTGCTGGGAATTCCATGAAGATGGACAA
AAAGACCATCGTCTGGTTTCGGAGAGATTTGAGAATAGAAGATAATCCCGCGCTCGCCGCCGCGGCCCAC
GAGGGTTCCGTCTTCCCCGTTTTCATTTGGTGTCCTGAAGAAGAAGGCCAGTTTTATCCCGGAAGGGCCT
CTAGGTGGTGGATGAAGCAAAGTCTGGCCCATCTTAGCCAGTCACTGAAAGCACTGGGCAGTGATCTTAC
CCTGATCAAGACACACAATACCATCTCTGCCATCCTCGACTGCATCAGGGTGACCGGCGCAACGAAAGTC
GTGTTTAACCACCTGTACGATCCAGTTAGTCTGGTGCGCGACCACACTGTGAAGGAGAAGCTGGTGGAAC
GGGGGATCAGTGTGCAGAGCTACAACGGGGACCTTCTGTACGAGCCATGGGAGATCTATTGCGAGAAAGG
GAAACCGTTCACCTCCTTCAACAGTTACTGGAAGAAATGTTTGGATATGTCAATAGAGTCCGTTATGTTG
CCCCCTCCCTGGAGACTGATGCCGATTACTGCTGCTGCAGAGGCCATCTGGGCCTGCTCCATCGAGGAAC
TCGGTCTGGAAAATGAAGCAGAAAAGCCAAGCAATGCACTTCTCACTAGAGCCTGGAGCCCCGGCTGGTC
TAATGCCGACAAGCTGCTTAACGAGTTCATCGAAAAACAACTGATTGACTACGCGAAGAACTCCAAGAAA
GTGGTAGGTAACTCAACTAGCTTGCTCTCTCCATATCTCCATTTTGGCGAGATTTCTGTCCGCCATGTAT
TTCAGTGCGCTCGGATGAAACAGATTATCTGGGCTCGCGATAAAAACAGCGAAGGCGCCGAAAGCGCCGA
TCTGTTCCTGCGAGGGATCGGACTTCGGGAATACTCCCGGTATATATGTTTCAACTTTCCATTCACACAC
GAGCAGAGTCTGTTGTCCCACCTCAGGTTCTTCCCCTGGGACGCCGATGTCGACAAATTCAAGGCATGGA
GACAGGGAAGGACAGGGTACCCACTCGTGGATGCTGGCATGAGAGAGCTCTGGGCTACAGGCTGGATGCA
CAACCGCATCCGGGTAATCGTGTCCTCATTTGCTGTCAAGTTTCTGCTCCTGCCTTGGAAATGGGGAATG
AAGTACTTTTGGGATACCCTTCTCGACGCCGACTTGGAGTGTGACATTCTGGGATGGCAATATATTAGCG
GGTCAATTCCTGACGGCCATGAGTTGGACAGGTTGGACAATCCGGCCTTGCAGGGAGCTAAGTATGATCC
CGAAGGAGAGTATATTCGACAGTGGCTCCCCGAGCTGGCCCGACTTCCTACGGAGTGGATTCACCATCCT
TGGGACGCACCACTGACAGTGCTCAAGGCAAGCGGGGTGGAGCTGGGCACCAATTACGCTAAGCCTATAG
TTGATATAGATACAGCACGCGAGCTGCTGGCTAAAGCGATCTCTCGCACTCGGGAGGCGCAGATTATGAT
CGGTGCTGCCGGCAGCGGCAGCCCACCGGTATATCCATATGATGTTCCAGATTATGCTTAAGAATTGGAT
ATCAAGCTTATCGATAATCAACCTCTGGATTACAAAATTTGTGAAAGATTGACTGGTATTCTTAACTATG
TTGCTCCTTTTACGCTATGTGGATACGCTGCTTTAATGCCTTTGTATCATGCTATTGCTTCCCGTATGGC
TTTCATTTTCTCCTCCTTGTATAAATCCTGGTTGCTGTCTCTTTATGAGGAGTTGTGGCCCGTTGTCAGG
CAACGTGGCGTGGTGTGCACTGTGTTTGCTGACGCAACCCCCACTGGTTGGGGCATTGCCACCACCTGTC
AGCTCCTTTCCGGGACTTTCGCTTTCCCCCTCCCTATTGCCACGGCGGAACTCATCGCCGCCTGCCTTGC
CCGCTGCTGGACAGGGGCTCGGCTGTTGGGCACTGACAATTCCGTGGTGTTGTCGGGGAAATCATCGTCC
TTTCCTTGGCTGCTCGCCTGTGTTGCCACCTGGATTCTGCGCGGGACGTCCTTCTGCTACGTCCCTTCGG
CCCTCAATCCAGCGGACCTTCCTTCCCGCGGCCTGCTGCCGGCTCTGCGGCCTCTTCCGCGTCTTCGCCT
TCGCCCTCAGACGAGTCGGATCTCCCTTTGGGCCGCCTCCCCGCATCGATACCGTCGACCTCGAGAGATC
TACGGGTGGCATCCCTGTGACCCCTCCCCAGTGCCTCTCCTGGCCCTGGAAGTTGCCACTCCAGTGCCCA
CCAGCCTTGTCCTAATAAAATTAAGTTGCATCATTTTGTCTGACTAGGTGTCCTTCTATAATATTATGGG
GTGGAGGGGGGTGGTATGGAGCAAGGGGCAAGTTGGGAAGACAACCTGTAGGGCCTGCGGGGTCTATTGG
GAACCAAGCTGGAGTGCAGTGGCACAATCTTGGCTCACTGCAATCTCCGCCTCCTGGGTTCAAGCGATTC
TCCTGCCTCAGCCTCCCGAGTTGTTGGGATTCCAGGCATGCATGACCAGGCTCAGCTAATTTTTGTTTTT
TTGGTAGAGACGGGGTTTCACCATATTGGCCAGGCTGGTCTCCAACTCCTAATCTCAGGTGATCTACCCA
CCTTGGCCTCCCAAATTGCTGGGATTACAGGCGTGAACCACTGCTCCCTTCCCTGTCCTTCTGATTTTGT
AGGTAACCACGTGCGGACCGAGCGGCCGCAGGAACCCCTAGTGATGGAGTTGGCCACTCCCTCTCTGCGC
GCTCGCTCGCTCACTGAGGCCGGGCGACCAAAGGTCGCCCGACGCCCGGGCTTTGCCCGGGCGGCCTCAG
TGAGCGAGCGAGCGCGCAGCTGCCTGCAGGGGCGCCTGATGCGGTATTTTCTCCTTACGCATCTGTGCGG
TATTTCACACCGCATA
[95 nt withheld, positions 3517-3611]
T
[46 nt withheld, positions 3613-3658]
C
[141 nt withheld, positions 3660-3800]
CCTTTGACGTTGGAGTCCACGTTCTTT
[37 nt withheld, positions 3828-3864]
ACTCTATCTCGGGCTATTCTTTTGATTTATAAGGGATTTTGCCGATTTCGGTCTATTGGTTAAAAAATGA
GCTGATTTAACAAAAATTTAACGCGAATTTTAACAAAATATTAACGTTTACAATTTTATGGTGCACTCTC
AGTACAATCTGCTCTGATGCCGCATAGTTAAGCCAGCCCCGACACCCGCCAACACCCGCTGACGCGCCCT
GACGGGCTTGTCTGCTCCCGGCATCCGCTTACAGACAAGCTGTGACCGTCTCCGGGAGCTGCATGTGTCA
GAGGTTTTCACCGTCATCACCGAAACGCGCGAGACGAAAGGGCCTCGTGATACGCCTATTTTTATAGGTT
AATGTCATGATAATAATGGTTTCTTAGACGTCAGGTGGCACTTTTCGGGGAAATGTGCGCGGAACCCCTA
TTTGTTTATTTTTCTAAATACATTCAAATATGTATCCGCTCATGAGACAATAACCCTGATAAATGCTTCA
ATAATATTGAAAAAGGAAGAGTATGAGTATTCAACATTTCCGTGTCGCCCTTATTCCCTTTTTTGCGGCA
TTTTGCCTTCCTGTTTTTGCTCACCCAGAAACGCTGGTGAAAGTAAAAGATGCTGAAGATCAGTTGGGTG
CACGAGTGGGTTACATCGAACTGGATCTCAACAGCGGTAAGATCCTTGAGAGTTTTCGCCCCGAAGAACG
TTTTCCAATGATGAGCACTTTTAAAGTTCTGCTATGTGGCGCGGTATTATCCCGTATTGACGCCGGGCAA
GAGCAACTCGGTCGCCGCATACACTATTCTCAGAATGACTTGGTTGAGTACTCACCAGTCACAGAAAAGC
ATCTTACGGATGGCATGACAGTAAGAGAATTATGCAGTGCTGCCATAACCATGAGTGATAACACTGCGGC
CAACTTACTTCTGACAACGATCGGAGGACCGAAGGAGCTAACCGCTTTTTTGCACAACATGGGGGATCAT
GTAACTCGCCTTGATCGTTGGGAACCGGAGCTGAATGAAGCCATACCAAACGACGAGCGTGACACCACGA
TGCCTGTAGCAATGGCAACAACGTTGCGCAAACTATTAACTGGCGAACTACTTACTCTAGCTTCCCGGCA
ACAATTAATAGACTGGATGGAGGCGGATAAAGTTGCAGGACCACTTCTGCGCTCGGCCCTTCCGGCTGGC
TGGTTTATTGCTGATAAATCTGGAGCCGGTGAGCGTGGGTCTCGCGGTATCATTGCAGCACTGGGGCCAG
ATGGTAAGCCCTCCCGTATCGTAGTTATCTACACGACGGGGAGTCAGGCAACTATGGATGAACGAAATAG
ACAGATCGCTGAGATAGGTGCCTCACTGATTAAGCATTGGTAACTGTCAGACCAAGTTTACTCATATATA
CTTTAGATTGATTTAAAACTTCATTTTTAATTTAAAAGGATCTAGGTGAAGATCCTTTTTGATAATCTCA
TGACCAAAATCCCTTAACGTGAGTTTTCGTTCCACTGAGCGTCAGACCCCGTAGAAAAGATCAAAGGATC
TTCTTGAGATCCTTTTTTTCTGCGCGTAATCTGCTGCTTGCAAACAAAAAAACCACCGCTACCAGCGGTG
GTTTGTTTGCCGGATCAAGAGCTACCAACTCTTTTTCCGAAGGTAACTGGCTTCAGCAGAGCGCAGATAC
CAAATACTGTTCTTCTAGTGTAGCCGTAGTTAGGCCACCACTTCAAGAACTCTGTAGCACCGCCTACATA
CCTCGCTCTGCTAATCCTGTTACCAGTGGCTGCTGCCAGTGGCGATAAGTCGTGTCTTACCGGGTTGGAC
TCAAGACGATAGTTACCGGATAAGGCGCAGCGGTCGGGCTGAACGGGGGGTTCGTGCACACAGCCCAGCT
TGGAGCGAACGACCTACACCGAACTGAGATACCTACAGCGTGAGCTATGAGAAAGCGCCACGCTTCCCGA
AGGGAGAAAGGCGGACAGGTATCCGGTAAGCGGCAGGGTCGGAACAGGAGAGCGCACGAGGGAGCTTCCA
GGGGGAAACGCCTGGTATCTTTATAGTCCTGTCGGGTTTCGCCACCTCTGACTTGAGCGTCGATTTTTGT
GATGCTCGTCAGGGGGGCGGAGCCTATGGAAAAACGCCAGCAACGCGGCCTTTTTACGGTTCCTGGCCTT
TTGCTGGCCTTTTGCTCACATGT
